Addgene plasmid #118047: Omega 2
Purpose: (Empty Backbone) GoldenBraid2.0 Omega 2 destination vector
Depositing lab: Koen Venken. Depositing organization: Baylor College of Medicine. Publication: Examining multiple cellular pathways at once using multiplex hextuple luciferase assaying. Sarrion-Perdigones A, Chang L, Gonzalez Y, Gallego-Flores T, Young DW, Venken KJT. Nat Commun. 2019 Dec 13;10(1):5710. doi: 10.1038/s41467-019-13651-y. PubMed 31836712.
Backbone
  Vector backbone: ColE1 vector Omega2
  Backbone manufacturer: Self made; Derived from pBluescriptSK
  Backbone size (bp): 2171
  Modifications to backbone: Chloraphenicol Resistance; GB2.0 Omega2 cassette
  Vector type: Mammalian Expression, Bacterial Expression, Insect Expression, Synthetic Biology ; Assembly of GB2.0 transcriptional units
Growth in bacteria
  Bacterial resistance: Chloramphenicol, 25 μg/mL
  Growth temperature: 37°C
  Growth strain: DH5alpha
  Copy number: High Copy
Gene/Insert
  Cloning method: Restriction Enzyme
  Sequencing primers: 5′ aat gag ctg att taa caa aaa ttt aac gcg; 3′ ctt ttt acg gtt cct ggc ctt ttg
Terms and licenses: Academic/Nonprofit Terms; Industry Terms: Not Available to Industry
Depositor comments: This is a BmsBI GB2.0 Omega entry vector. Any assembled unit(s) can be released with BsaI for further cloning into Alfa level vectors.
How to cite: Omega 2 was a gift from Koen Venken (Addgene plasmid # 118047 ; http://n2t.net/addgene:118047 ; RRID:Addgene_118047)
