[The description below was written by a language model from this plasmid's Addgene catalogue record and pLannotate feature annotations shown in this document.]
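Description:
Omega 2 is an empty destination vector of the GoldenBraid2.0 (GB2.0) modular cloning system, built on a small, self-made ColE1 backbone derived from pBluescriptSK. It is propagated in E. coli at high copy number from a ColE1/pUC-type origin and selected with chloramphenicol through a cat gene driven by its native promoter. An f1 bacteriophage origin is also annotated, a remnant of the phagemid parent that could support single-stranded DNA production. The sequenced record is about 2.65 kb, somewhat larger than the listed backbone size, presumably because it includes the GB2.0 Omega2 cassette.

The cloning cassette carries no gene of interest. The feature table shows an EM7 synthetic bacterial promoter followed by SP6 and T7 phage promoters flanking a pUC-type multiple cloning site and a lacZα fragment. In Golden Gate-style vectors, such a lacZα unit normally acts as a replaceable screening marker that is lost when an assembly is inserted, although the record does not spell this out. According to the depositor, this is a BsmBI entry vector at the Omega level: transcriptional units or multigene assemblies are inserted using that type IIS enzyme and can then be released with BsaI for transfer into Alpha-level vectors. This alternation allows the iterative, pairwise "braiding" of progressively larger constructs. The type IIS sites themselves are not annotated in the feature table.

The vector is catalogued for synthetic biology and for assembling units intended for mammalian, insect or bacterial expression, but it supplies no eukaryotic promoter or marker of its own; these must come from the assembled parts. It was deposited with work on multiplexed luciferase reporter assays.
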