Features (pLannotate 1.2.2; 11 found; start..end, strand, type, name):
     23..70      +  promoter       EM7 promoter: synthetic bacterial promoter&nbsp
    124..142     +  promoter       SP6 promoter: promoter for bacteriophage SP6 RNA polymerase
    149..205     -  misc_feature   MCS: pUC18/19 multiple cloning site
    208..226     -  promoter       T7 promoter: promoter for bacteriophage T7 RNA polymerase
    229..386     +  CDS            lacZα (fragment): LacZα fragment of β-galactosidase; lacZ fragment
    392..482     -  misc_feature   bom (fragment): basis of mobility region from pBR322
    609..1197    -  rep_origin     ori: high-copy-number ColE1/pMB1/pBR322/pUC origin of replication
   1312..1414    +  promoter       cat promoter: promoter of the E. coli cat gene encoding chloramphenicol acetyltransferase
   1415..2071    +  CDS            cat: CAT_ECOLX - Experimental evidence at protein level: Swiss-Prot protein existence level 1. This enzyme is an effector of chloramphenicol resistance in bacteria. From Escherichia coli. This protein is used as a marker in many commonly used cloning vectors, such as pACYC184.
   2159..2176    -  promoter       tet promoter (fragment): E. coli promoter for tetracycline efflux protein gene
   2187..2642    +  rep_origin     f1 ori (sequence partly withheld): f1 bacteriophage origin of replication; arrow indicates direction of (+) strand synthesis
>Addgene plasmid #118047 | Omega 2 | addgene full sequence | sequence record 240461 | Addgene NGS Result
CTCAGTCAGGAGAGAGACGCCTGTTGACAATTAATCATCGGCATAGTATATCGGCATAGTATAATACGAC
AAGGTGAGGAACTAAACCCAGGAGGCAGATCATGACCATGATTACGCCAAGCTATTTAGGTGACACTATA
GAATACTCAAGCTTGCATGCCTGCAGGTCGACTCTAGAGGATCCCCGGGTACCGAGCTCGAATTCGCCCT
ATAGTGAGTCGTATTACAATTCACTGGCCGTCGTTTTACAACGTCGTGACTGGGAAAACCCTGGCGTTAC
CCAACTTAATCGCCTTGCAGCACATCCCCCTTTCGCCAGCTGGCGTAATAGCGAAGAGGCCCGCACCGAT
CGCCCTTCCCAACAGTTGCGCAGCCTGAATGGCGAATGACGCCTGATGCGGTATTTTCTCCTTACGCATC
TGTGCGGTATTTCACACCGCATATGGTGCACTCTCAGTACAATCTGCTCTGATGCCGCATAGCGTCTCTC
GCTTGAGACCTGCAGTGACACGGTTATCCACAGAATCAGGGGATAACGCAGGAAAGAACATGTGAGCAAA
AGGCCAGCAAAAGGCCAGGAACCGTAAAAAGGCCGCGTTGCTGGCGTTTTTCCATAGGCTCCGCCCCCCT
GACGAGCATCACAAAAATCGACGCTCAAGTCAGAGGTGGCGAAACCCGACAGGACTATAAAGATACCAGG
CGTTTCCCCCTGGAAGCTCCCTCGTGCGCTCTCCTGTTCCGACCCTGCCGCTTACCGGATACCTGTCCGC
CTTTCTCCCTTCGGGAAGCGTGGCGCTTTCTCATAGCTCACGCTGTAGGTATCTCAGTTCGGTGTAGGTC
GTTCGCTCCAAGCTGGGCTGTGTGCACGAACCCCCCGTTCAGCCCGACCGCTGCGCCTTATCCGGTAACT
ATCGTCTTGAGTCCAACCCGGTAAGACACGACTTATCGCCACTGGCAGCAGCCACTGGTAACAGGATTAG
CAGAGCGAGGTATGTAGGCGGTGCTACAGAGTTCTTGAAGTGGTGGCCTAACTACGGCTACACTAGAAGA
ACAGTATTTGGTATCTGCGCTCTGCTGAAGCCAGTTACCTTCGGAAAAAGAGTTGGTAGCTCTTGATCCG
GCAAACAAACCACCGCTGGTAGCGGTGGTTTTTTTGTTTGCAAGCAGCAGATTACGCGCAGAAAAAAAGG
ATCTCAAGAAGATCCTTTGATCTTTTCTACGGGGTCTGACGCTCAGTGGAACGAAAACTCACGTTAAGGG
ATTTTGGTCATGAGATTATCAAAAAGGATCTTCACCTAGATCCTTTTGTGATGATCGGCACGTAAGAGGT
TCCAACTTTCACCATAATGAAATAAGATCACTACCGGGCGTATTTTTTGAGTTATCGAGATTTTCAGGAG
CTAAGGAAGCTAAAATGGAGAAAAAAATCACTGGATATACCACCGTTGATATATCCCAATGGCATCGTAA
AGAACATTTTGAGGCATTTCAGTCAGTTGCTCAATGTACCTATAACCAGACCGTTCAGCTGGATATTACG
GCCTTTTTAAAGACCGTAAAGAAAAATAAGCACAAGTTTTATCCGGCCTTTATTCACATTCTTGCCCGCC
TGATGAATGCTCATCCGGAATTCCGTATGGCAATGAAAGACGGTGAGCTGGTGATATGGGATAGTGTTCA
CCCTTGTTACACCGTTTTCCATGAGCAAACTGAAACGTTTTCATCGCTCTGGAGTGAATACCACGACGAT
TTCCGGCAGTTTCTACACATATATTCGCAAGATGTGGCGTGTTACGGTGAAAACCTGGCCTATTTCCCTA
AAGGGTTTATTGAGAATATGTTTTTCGTGTCAGCCAATCCCTGGGTGAGTTTCACCAGTTTTGATTTAAA
CGTGGCCAATATGGACAACTTCTTCGCCCCCGTTTTCACCATGGGCAAATATTATACGCAAGGCGACAAG
GTGCTGATGCCGCTGGCGATTCAGGTTCATCATGCCGTTTGTGATGGCTTCCATGTCGGCAGAATGCTTA
ATGAATTACAACAGTACTGCGATGAGTGGCAGGGCGGGGCGTAATTTTTTTAAGGCAGTTATTGGTGCCC
TTAAACGCCTGGTTGCTACGCCTGAATAAGTGATAATAAGCGGATGAATGGCAGAAATTCGATGATAAGC
TGTCAAACATGATGT
[125 nt withheld, positions 2186-2310]
C
[91 nt withheld, positions 2312-2402]
AGGGTGATGGTTCACGTAGTGGGCCAGCGCCCTGATAGACGGTTTTTCGCCCTTTGACGTTGGAGTCCAC
GTTCTTT
[37 nt withheld, positions 2480-2516]
ACCCTATCTCGGTCTATTCTTTTGATTTATAAGGGATTTTGCCGATTTCGGCCTATTGGTTAAAAAATGA
GCTGATTTAACAAAAATTTAACGCGAATTTTAACAAAATATTAACGCTTACAATTTTAACTGCAGGT
